Addgene plasmid #227858: pcDNA 3.3 C-FLAG PDZD8(91-1154aa)
Purpose: Used for transfection of cells for expression of C-FLAG PDZD8 (91-1154aa)
Depositing lab: Sheng-cai Lin. Depositing organization: Xiamen University. Publication: AMPK targets PDZD8 to trigger carbon source shift from glucose to glutamine. Li M, Wang Y, Wei X, Cai WF, Wu J, Zhu M, Wang Y, Liu YH, Xiong J, Qu Q, Chen Y, Tian X, Yao L, Xie R, Li X, Chen S, Huang X, Zhang C, Xie C, Wu Y, Xu Z, Zhang B, Jiang B, Wang ZC, Li Q, Li G, Lin SY, Yu L, Piao HL, Deng X, Han J, Zhang CS, Lin SC. Cell Res. 2024 Jun 19. doi: 10.1038/s41422-024-00985-6. PubMed 38898113.
Backbone
  Vector backbone: pcDNA
  Vector type: Mammalian Expression
Growth in bacteria
  Bacterial resistance: Ampicillin, 100 μg/mL
  Growth temperature: 37°C
  Growth strain: DH5alpha
  Copy number: High Copy
Gene/Insert
  Gene/Insert name: PDZD8
  Species: H. sapiens (human)
  Mutation: aa 91-1154 only
  Entrez Gene: PDZD8 (a.k.a. IDDADF, PDZK8)
  Tag / fusion protein: FLAG (C terminal on insert)
  Cloning method: Ligation Independent Cloning
Terms and licenses: Academic/Nonprofit Terms; Industry Terms: Not Available to Industry
How to cite: pcDNA 3.3 C-FLAG PDZD8(91-1154aa) was a gift from Sheng-cai Lin (Addgene plasmid # 227858 ; http://n2t.net/addgene:227858 ; RRID:Addgene_227858)
