[The description below was written by a language model from this plasmid's Addgene catalogue record and pLannotate feature annotations shown in this document.]
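Description:
pcDNA 3.3 C-FLAG PDZD8(91-1154aa) is a mammalian expression plasmid of about 8.7 kb built on a pcDNA-type backbone. It is intended for transfection of cultured cells to produce an N-terminally truncated form of human PDZD8. In bacteria it is maintained through a high-copy ColE1/pUC-type origin and selected with ampicillin via the β-lactamase gene and its native promoter. An f1 phage origin is also present, along with short remnants of lac regulatory sequence and a pBR322 bom fragment that have no evident role in the construct's use.

The payload is driven by the human cytomegalovirus immediate-early enhancer and promoter, which give strong constitutive transcription in most mammalian cell lines. The open reading frame encodes residues 91–1154 of PDZD8, so the first 90 amino acids are missing. PDZD8 is annotated as an endoplasmic reticulum–mitochondria tethering protein needed for Ca2+ transfer between the two organelles. The coding sequence is followed by a C-terminal FLAG epitope; the annotation detects it as a short partial match to 3xFLAG, which fits the single FLAG tag listed in the catalogue. The tag allows detection or immunoprecipitation with anti-FLAG antibodies. An HSV thymidine kinase polyadenylation signal lies downstream of the tagged insert, and only a very small bGH poly(A) fragment is annotated nearby.

A separate SV40 early promoter drives a neomycin phosphotransferase gene terminated by an SV40 poly(A) signal, which in principle permits G418 selection of stable transfectants. A partial ble fragment follows it. The associated publication concerns AMPK regulation of PDZD8 in the shift from glucose to glutamine use, so this truncation likely serves as a deletion mutant for domain mapping, although the record does not state this.
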