Features (pLannotate 1.2.2; 19 found; start..end, strand, type, name):
     50..429     +  enhancer       CMV enhancer: human cytomegalovirus immediate early enhancer
    430..633     +  promoter       CMV promoter: human cytomegalovirus (CMV) immediate early promoter
    763..3954    +  CDS            PDZD8 (fragment): PDZD8_HUMAN - Also known as PDZK8. Experimental evidence at protein level: Swiss-Prot protein existence level 1. Molecular tethering protein that connects endoplasmic reticulum and mitochondria membranes (PubMed:29097544). PDZD8-dependent endoplasmic reticulum-mitochondria membrane tethering is essential for endoplasmic reticulum-mitochondria Ca(2+) transfer (PubMed:29097544). In neurons, involved in the regulation of dendritic Ca(2+) dynamics by regulating mitochondrial Ca(2+) uptake in neurons (PubMed:29097544). Plays an indirect role in the regulation of cell morphology and cytoskeletal org
   3975..3995    +  CDS            3xFLAG (fragment): three tandem FLAG® epitope tags
   4090..4138    +  polyA_signal   HSV TK poly(A) signal: herpes simplex virus thymidine kinase polyadenylation signal (Cole and Stacy, 1985)
   4229..4245    -  polyA_signal   bGH poly(A) signal (fragment): bovine growth hormone polyadenylation signal
   4340..4768    +  rep_origin     f1 ori (sequence partly withheld): f1 bacteriophage origin of replication; arrow indicates direction of (+) strand synthesis
   4782..5111    +  promoter       SV40 promoter: SV40 enhancer and early promoter
   5178..5969    +  CDS            neo: KKA2_KLEPN - Also known as kan, nptII. Experimental evidence at protein level: Swiss-Prot protein existence level 1. Resistance to kanamycin, neomycin, paromomycin, ribostamycin, butirosin and gentamicin B. From Klebsiella pneumoniae.
   5995..6153    +  CDS            ble (fragment): BLE_KLEPN - Experimental evidence at protein level: Swiss-Prot protein existence level 1. Binding protein with a strong affinity to the bleomycin family of antibiotics. Binds to CL990; an antimitotic-antibiotic compound. From Klebsiella pneumoniae.
   6148..6269    +  polyA_signal   SV40 poly(A) signal: SV40 polyadenylation signal
   6342..6358    -  protein_bind   lac operator: The lac repressor binds to the lac operator to inhibit transcription in E. coli. This inhibition can be relieved by adding lactose or isopropyl-β-D-thiogalactopyranoside (IPTG). lac repressor encoded by lacI
   6366..6396    -  promoter       lac promoter: promoter for the E. coli lac operon
   6411..6432    -  protein_bind   CAP binding site: CAP binding activates transcription in the presence of cAMP. E. coli catabolite activator protein
   6445..6537    -  CDS            lacI (fragment): lac repressor; lacI; The lac repressor binds to the lac operator to inhibit transcription in E. coli. This inhibition can be relieved by adding lactose or isopropyl-β-D-thiogalactopyranoside (IPTG).
   6720..7308    -  rep_origin     ori: high-copy-number ColE1/pMB1/pBR322/pUC origin of replication
   7479..8339    -  CDS            AmpR: β-lactamase; bla; confers resistance to ampicillin, carbenicillin, and related antibiotics
   8340..8444    -  promoter       AmpR promoter: bla
   8503..8555    -  misc_feature   bom (fragment): basis of mobility region from pBR322
>Addgene plasmid #227858 | pcDNA 3.3 C-FLAG PDZD8(91-1154aa) | addgene full sequence | sequence record 477364 | Addgene NGS Result
GTTAGGCGTTTTGCGCTGCTTCGCGATGTACGGGCCAGATATACGCGTTGACATTGATTATTGACTAGTT
ATTAATAGTAATCAATTACGGGGTCATTAGTTCATAGCCCATATATGGAGTTCCGCGTTACATAACTTAC
GGTAAATGGCCCGCCTGGCTGACCGCCCAACGACCCCCGCCCATTGACGTCAATAATGACGTATGTTCCC
ATAGTAACGCCAATAGGGACTTTCCATTGACGTCAATGGGTGGAGTATTTACGGTAAACTGCCCACTTGG
CAGTACATCAAGTGTATCATATGCCAAGTACGCCCCCTATTGACGTCAATGACGGTAAATGGCCCGCCTG
GCATTATGCCCAGTACATGACCTTATGGGACTTTCCTACTTGGCAGTACATCTACGTATTAGTCATCGCT
ATTACCATGGTGATGCGGTTTTGGCAGTACATCAATGGGCGTGGATAGCGGTTTGACTCACGGGGATTTC
CAAGTCTCCACCCCATTGACGTCAATGGGAGTTTGTTTTGGCACCAAAATCAACGGGACTTTCCAAAATG
TCGTAACAACTCCGCCCCATTGACGCAAATGGGCGGTAGGCGTGTACGGTGGGAGGTCTATATAAGCAGA
GCTCGTTTAGTGAACCGTCAGATCGCCTGGAGACGCCATCCACGCTGTTTTGACCTCCATAGAAGACACC
GGGACCGATCCAGCCTCCGGACTGAGCTCCTTAAGGTTAACTCTAGAGAATTCGGATCCATGACGCGGGA
GACTTGCTACTTCCTCAACGCCACCATCCTATTCCTGTTCCGGGAGTTGCGGGACACCGCGCTGACCCGC
CGCTGGGTCACCAAGAAGATCAAGGTGGAGTTCGAGGAGCTGCTGCAGACCAAGACGGCCGGGCGCCTGC
TGGAGGGGCTGAGCCTGCGGGACGTGTTCCTGGGCGAGACGGTGCCCTTCATCAAGACCATCCGGCTCGT
GCGGCCAGTCGTGCCCTCGGCCACCGGGGAGCCCGATGGCCCTGAAGGGGAGGCGCTGCCCGCCGCCTGC
CCCGAGGAGCTGGCCTTCGAGGCGGAGGTGGAGTACAACGGGGGCTTCCACCTGGCCATCGACGTGGACC
TGGTCTTCGGCAAGTCCGCCTACTTGTTTGTCAAGCTGTCCCGCGTGGTGGGAAGGCTGCGCTTGGTCTT
TACGCGCGTGCCCTTCACCCACTGGTTCTTCTCCTTCGTGGAAGACCCGCTGATCGACTTCGAGGTGCGC
TCCCAGTTTGAAGGGCGGCCCATGCCCCAGCTCACCTCCATCATCGTCAACCAGCTCAAGAAGATCATCA
AGCGCAAGCACACCCTACCGAATTACAAGATCAGGTTTAAGCCGTTTTTTCCATACCAGACCTTGCAAGG
ATTTGAAGAAGATGAAGAGCATATCCATATACAACAATGGGCACTTACTGAAGGCCGTCTTAAAGTTACG
TTGTTAGAATGTAGCAGGTTACTCATTTTTGGATCCTATGACAGAGAGGCAAATGTTCATTGTACACTTG
AGTTAAGCAGTAGTGTTTGGGAAGAAAAACAGAGGAGTTCTATTAAGACGGTTGAATTAATAAAAGGAAA
TTTACAAAGTGTTGGACTTACACTTCGTCTTGTCCAGTCAACTGATGGGTATGCTGGGCACGTCATCATT
GAAACTGTGGCTCCAAACTCGCCTGCTGCAATTGCAGATCTTCAGCGGGGAGATCGACTTATCGCCATTG
GAGGTGTGAAAATCACATCAACACTGCAAGTGTTGAAGCTTATCAAGCAGGCTGGTGACCGAGTCCTGGT
GTACTATGAAAGGCCTGTTGGCCAGAGTAATCAAGGTGCAGTGCTGCAAGATAACTTTGGCCAGTTGGAA
GAAAACTTTTTGTCAAGCTCATGCCAATCGGGTTATGAAGAGGAAGCTGCCGGGTTGACAGTAGATACTG
AAAGTAGAGAGCTGGATTCTGAATTTGAAGACTTGGCAAGTGATGTCAGAGCACAAAATGAGTTCAAAGA
TGAGGCACAATCATTAAGTCATAGTCCCAAACGTGTTCCAACAACACTTTCTATTAAACCCCTTGGAGCT
ATATCACCAGTTTTAAACCGTAAATTAGCTGTAGGAAGTCACCCACTACCACCGAAAATTCAGTCCAAAG
ATGGAAATAAACCTCCACCCCTAAAAACTTCTGAGATAACAGACCCAGCACAAGTGTCAAAACCAACCCA
AGGATCTGCTTTCAAACCACCTGTGCCACCACGACCACAAGCGAAAGTTCCTTTGCCTTCCGCCGATGCT
CCAAATCAGGCAGAACCAGATGTTCTCGTTGAAAAGCCAGAGAAGGTGGTGCCACCTCCTCTTGTAGATA
AATCTGCTGAAAAGCAAGCAAAAAATGTGGATGCCATAGACGATGCAGCTGCACCTAAGCAATTTTTAGC
AAAGCAAGAAGTGGCCAAAGATGTCACTTCAGAAACTTCCTGCCCTACTAAGGACAGTTCGGACGACCGT
CAAACATGGGAATCATCAGAAATTCTTTATCGTAATAAGCTAGGAAAATGGACAAGAACCAGAGCATCCT
GTTTGTTTGACATAGAAGCCTGTCACAGGTACTTAAACATTGCATTGTGGTGCAGGGATCCTTTCAAGTT
GGGAGGTCTCATCTGTTTGGGGCATGTTAGTTTAAAACTTGAAGATGTGGCTTTAGGATGCCTAGCTACA
TCAAACACGGAATACCTTTCCAAATTGAGACTGGAAGCCCCCTCACCTAAGGCTATAGTCACTAGAACCG
CACTACGCAATCTGAGTATGCAAAAGGGATTCAATGACAAATTTTGCTATGGTGACATTACTATTCACTT
CAAATATTTGAAAGAAGGAGAATCAGACCACCATGTAGTTACTAACGTAGAAAAAGAAAAAGAACCCCAT
TTGGTTGAAGAAGTTTCTGTTCTCCCTAAAGAGGAGCAATTTGTTGGACAGATGGGTTTAACAGAAAACA
AACACAGTTTTCAGGATACTCAGTTCCAGAACCCAACATGGTGTGACTACTGTAAGAAAAAAGTTTGGAC
TAAAGCAGCTTCCCAGTGTATGTTTTGTGCTTATGTTTGCCATAAAAAATGTCAAGAAAAGTGTCTAGCT
GAGACTTCTGTTTGTGGAGCAACTGATAGGCGAATAGACAGGACACTGAAAAACCTTAGGCTGGAAGGAC
AGGAAACCCTCTTAGGCCTGCCTCCTCGTGTTGATGCTGAAGCTAGCAAGTCAGTCAATAAAACAACAGG
TTTGACAAGGCATATTATCAATACTAGTTCTCGTTTATTAAATTTGCGTCAAGTCTCTAAAACTCGCCTT
TCTGAACCAGGAACCGATCTCGTAGAACCTTCACCAAAACACACACCCAACACGTCAGACAACGAAGGCA
GTGACACGGAGGTCTGTGGTCCAAACAGTCCTTCTAAACGGGGAAACAGCACAGGAATAAAGTTAGTGAG
AAAAGAGGGTGGTCTGGATGACAGTGTTTTCATTGCAGTTAAAGAAATTGGTCGTGATCTGTACAGGGGC
TTGCCTACAGAGGAAAGGATCCAGAAACTAGAGTTCATGTTGGATAAGCTACAGAATGAAATTGATCAGG
AGTTGGAACACAATAATTCCCTTGTTAGAGAAGAAAAAGAGACAACTGATACAAGGAAAAAATCACTTCT
TTCTGCTGCCTTAGCTAAATCAGGTGAAAGGCTACAAGCTCTAACACTTCTTATGATTCACTACAGAGCA
GGCATTGAAGATATAGAAACTTTAGAAAGTCTGTCTTTAGACCAGCACTCCAAAAAAATAAGCAAGTACA
CAGATGATACAGAAGAAGACCTTGATAATGAAATAAGCCAACTAATAGACTCTCAGCCATTCAGCAGCAT
ATCAGATGACTTATTTGGCCCATCCGAGTCTGTGCTCGAGCCATGGAAGCTTATGGACTACAAAGACGAT
GACGACAAGGATATCTAACTGACTGAACCGGTGGTACCAAACGGGGGAGGCTAACTGAAACACGGAAGGA
GACAATACCGGAAGGAACCCGCGCTATGACGGCAATAAAAAGACAGAATAAAACGCACGGGTGTTGGGTC
GTTTGTTCATAAACGCGGGGTTCGGTCCCAGGGCTGGCACTCTGTCGATACCCCACCGAGACCCCATTGG
GGCCAATACGCCCGCGTTTCTTCCTTTTCCCCACCCCACCCCCCAAGTTCGGGTGAAGGCCCAGGGCTCG
CAGCCAACGTCGGGGCGGCAGGCCCTGCCATAGCAGATCTGCGCAGCTGGGGCTCTAGGGGGTATCCCC
[124 nt withheld, positions 4340-4463]
C
[91 nt withheld, positions 4465-4555]
A
[49 nt withheld, positions 4557-4605]
CCTTTGACGTTGGAGTCCACGTTCTTT
[37 nt withheld, positions 4633-4669]
ACCCTATCTCGGTCTATTCTTTTGATTTATAAGGGATTTTGCCGATTTCGGCCTATTGGTTAAAAAATGA
GCTGATTTAACAAAAATTTAACGCGAATTAATTCTGTGGAATGTGTGTCAGTTAGGGTGTGGAAAGTCCC
CAGGCTCCCCAGCAGGCAGAAGTATGCAAAGCATGCATCTCAATTAGTCAGCAACCAGGTGTGGAAAGTC
CCCAGGCTCCCCAGCAGGCAGAAGTATGCAAAGCATGCATCTCAATTAGTCAGCAACCATAGTCCCGCCC
CTAACTCCGCCCATCCCGCCCCTAACTCCGCCCAGTTCCGCCCATTCTCCGCCCCATGGCTGACTAATTT
TTTTTATTTATGCAGAGGCCGAGGCCGCCTCTGCCTCTGAGCTATTCCAGAAGTAGTGAGGAGGCTTTTT
TGGAGGCCTAGGCTTTTGCAAAAAGCTCCCGGGAGCTTGTATATCCATTTTCGGATCTGATCAAGAGACA
GGATGAGGATCGTTTCGCATGATTGAACAAGATGGATTGCACGCAGGTTCTCCGGCCGCTTGGGTGGAGA
GGCTATTCGGCTATGACTGGGCACAACAGACAATCGGCTGCTCTGATGCCGCCGTGTTCCGGCTGTCAGC
GCAGGGGCGCCCGGTTCTTTTTGTCAAGACCGACCTGTCCGGTGCCCTGAATGAACTGCAGGACGAGGCA
GCGCGGCTATCGTGGCTGGCCACGACGGGCGTTCCTTGCGCAGCTGTGCTCGACGTTGTCACTGAAGCGG
GAAGGGACTGGCTGCTATTGGGCGAAGTGCCGGGGCAGGATCTCCTGTCATCTCACCTTGCTCCTGCCGA
GAAAGTATCCATCATGGCTGATGCAATGCGGCGGCTGCATACGCTTGATCCGGCTACCTGCCCATTCGAC
CACCAAGCGAAACATCGCATCGAGCGAGCACGTACTCGGATGGAAGCCGGTCTTGTCGATCAGGATGATC
TGGACGAAGAGCATCAGGGGCTCGCGCCAGCCGAACTGTTCGCCAGGCTCAAGGCGCGCATGCCCGACGG
CGAGGATCTCGTCGTGACCCATGGCGATGCCTGCTTGCCGAATATCATGGTGGAAAATGGCCGCTTTTCT
GGATTCATCGACTGTGGCCGGCTGGGTGTGGCGGACCGCTATCAGGACATAGCGTTGGCTACCCGTGATA
TTGCTGAAGAGCTTGGCGGCGAATGGGCTGACCGCTTCCTCGTGCTTTACGGTATCGCCGCTCCCGATTC
GCAGCGCATCGCCTTCTATCGCCTTCTTGACGAGTTCTTCTGAGCGGGACTCTGGGGTTCGCGAAATGAC
CGACCAAGCGACGCCCAACCTGCCATCACGAGATTTCGATTCCACCGCCGCCTTCTATGAAAGGTTGGGC
TTCGGAATCGTTTTCCGGGACGCCGGCTGGATGATCCTCCAGCGCGGGGATCTCATGCTGGAGTTCTTCG
CCCACCCCAACTTGTTTATTGCAGCTTATAATGGTTACAAATAAAGCAATAGCATCACAAATTTCACAAA
TAAAGCATTTTTTTCACTGCATTCTAGTTGTGGTTTGTCCAAACTCATCAATGTATCTTATCATGTCTGT
ATACCGTCGACCTCTAGCTAGAGCTTGGCGTAATCATGGTCATAGCTGTTTCCTGTGTGAAATTGTTATC
CGCTCACAATTCCACACAACATACGAGCCGGAAGCATAAAGTGTAAAGCCTGGGGTGCCTAATGAGTGAG
CTAACTCACATTAATTGCGTTGCGCTCACTGCCCGCTTTCCAGTCGGGAAACCTGTCGTGCCAGCTGCAT
TAATGAATCGGCCAACGCGCGGGGAGAGGCGGTTTGCGTATTGGGCGCTCTTCCGCTTCCTCGCTCACTG
ACTCGCTGCGCTCGGTCGTTCGGCTGCGGCGAGCGGTATCAGCTCACTCAAAGGCGGTAATACGGTTATC
CACAGAATCAGGGGATAACGCAGGAAAGAACATGTGAGCAAAAGGCCAGCAAAAGGCCAGGAACCGTAAA
AAGGCCGCGTTGCTGGCGTTTTTCCATAGGCTCCGCCCCCCTGACGAGCATCACAAAAATCGACGCTCAA
GTCAGAGGTGGCGAAACCCGACAGGACTATAAAGATACCAGGCGTTTCCCCCTGGAAGCTCCCTCGTGCG
CTCTCCTGTTCCGACCCTGCCGCTTACCGGATACCTGTCCGCCTTTCTCCCTTCGGGAAGCGTGGCGCTT
TCTCATAGCTCACGCTGTAGGTATCTCAGTTCGGTGTAGGTCGTTCGCTCCAAGCTGGGCTGTGTGCACG
AACCCCCCGTTCAGCCCGACCGCTGCGCCTTATCCGGTAACTATCGTCTTGAGTCCAACCCGGTAAGACA
CGACTTATCGCCACTGGCAGCAGCCACTGGTAACAGGATTAGCAGAGCGAGGTATGTAGGCGGTGCTACA
GAGTTCTTGAAGTGGTGGCCTAACTACGGCTACACTAGAAGAACAGTATTTGGTATCTGCGCTCTGCTGA
AGCCAGTTACCTTCGGAAAAAGAGTTGGTAGCTCTTGATCCGGCAAACAAACCACCGCTGGTAGCGGTGG
TTTTTTTGTTTGCAAGCAGCAGATTACGCGCAGAAAAAAAGGATCTCAAGAAGATCCTTTGATCTTTTCT
ACGGGGTCTGACGCTCAGTGGAACGAAAACTCACGTTAAGGGATTTTGGTCATGAGATTATCAAAAAGGA
TCTTCACCTAGATCCTTTTAAATTAAAAATGAAGTTTTAAATCAATCTAAAGTATATATGAGTAAACTTG
GTCTGACAGTTACCAATGCTTAATCAGTGAGGCACCTATCTCAGCGATCTGTCTATTTCGTTCATCCATA
GTTGCCTGACTCCCCGTCGTGTAGATAACTACGATACGGGAGGGCTTACCATCTGGCCCCAGTGCTGCAA
TGATACCGCGAGACCCACGCTCACCGGCTCCAGATTTATCAGCAATAAACCAGCCAGCCGGAAGGGCCGA
GCGCAGAAGTGGTCCTGCAACTTTATCCGCCTCCATCCAGTCTATTAATTGTTGCCGGGAAGCTAGAGTA
AGTAGTTCGCCAGTTAATAGTTTGCGCAACGTTGTTGCCATTGCTACAGGCATCGTGGTGTCACGCTCGT
CGTTTGGTATGGCTTCATTCAGCTCCGGTTCCCAACGATCAAGGCGAGTTACATGATCCCCCATGTTGTG
CAAAAAAGCGGTTAGCTCCTTCGGTCCTCCGATCGTTGTCAGAAGTAAGTTGGCCGCAGTGTTATCACTC
ATGGTTATGGCAGCACTGCATAATTCTCTTACTGTCATGCCATCCGTAAGATGCTTTTCTGTGACTGGTG
AGTACTCAACCAAGTCATTCTGAGAATAGTGTATGCGGCGACCGAGTTGCTCTTGCCCGGCGTCAATACG
GGATAATACCGCGCCACATAGCAGAACTTTAAAAGTGCTCATCATTGGAAAACGTTCTTCGGGGCGAAAA
CTCTCAAGGATCTTACCGCTGTTGAGATCCAGTTCGATGTAACCCACTCGTGCACCCAACTGATCTTCAG
CATCTTTTACTTTCACCAGCGTTTCTGGGTGAGCAAAAACAGGAAGGCAAAATGCCGCAAAAAAGGGAAT
AAGGGCGACACGGAAATGTTGAATACTCATACTCTTCCTTTTTCAATATTATTGAAGCATTTATCAGGGT
TATTGTCTCATGAGCGGATACATATTTGAATGTATTTAGAAAAATAAACAAATAGGGGTTCCGCGCACAT
TTCCCCGAAAAGTGCCACCTGACGTCGACGGATCGGGAGATCTCCCGATCCCCTATGGTGCACTCTCAGT
ACAATCTGCTCTGATGCCGCATAGTTAAGCCAGTATCTGCTCCCTGCTTGTGTGTTGGAGGTCGCTGAGT
AGTGCGCGAGCAAAATTTAAGCTACAACAAGGCAAGGCTTGACCGACAATTGCATGAAGAATCTGCTTAG
G
